Addgene plasmid #173173: pM80
Purpose: HA-dCas9
Depositing lab: Hajin Kim. Depositing organization: Ulsan National Institute of Science and Technology (UNIST). Publication: Background-suppressed live visualization of genomic loci with an improved CRISPR system based on a split fluorophore. Chaudhary N, Nho SH, Cho H, Gantumur N, Ra JS, Myung K, Kim H. Genome Res. 2020 Sep;30(9):1306-1316. doi: 10.1101/gr.260018.119. Epub 2020 Sep 4. PubMed 32887690.
Backbone
  Vector backbone: pHAGE-DEST
  Backbone size w/o insert (bp): 6479
  Total vector size (bp): 10692
  Vector type: Mammalian Expression, Lentiviral, CRISPR
Growth in bacteria
  Bacterial resistance: Ampicillin, 100 μg/mL
  Growth temperature: 37°C
  Growth strain: NEB Stable
  Copy number: High Copy
Gene/Insert
  Gene/Insert name: dCas9
  Species: Synthetic
  Promoter: CMV
  Tag / fusion protein: HA (N terminal on insert)
  Cloning method: Restriction Enzyme; 5′ cloning site AgeI (not destroyed); 3′ cloning site NotI (not destroyed)
  Sequencing primers: 5′ tgtacggtgggaggtctata; 3′ agttaagaataccagtcaatctttcac
Terms and licenses: Academic/Nonprofit Terms; Industry Terms: Not Available to Industry
How to cite: pM80 was a gift from Hajin Kim (Addgene plasmid # 173173 ; http://n2t.net/addgene:173173 ; RRID:Addgene_173173)
