[The description below was written by a language model from this plasmid's Addgene catalogue record and pLannotate feature annotations shown in this document.]
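Description:
pM80 is a lentiviral transfer plasmid built on the pHAGE-DEST backbone for expressing an HA-tagged, catalytically inactive Cas9 (dCas9) in mammalian cells. It totals about 10.7 kb and is propagated in E. coli through a high-copy ColE1/pUC-type origin with ampicillin selection from the β-lactamase gene. The record lists a recombination-deficient strain, a common choice for plasmids carrying repeated LTR sequences. The viral framework is HIV-1 derived: a truncated 5' LTR, the Ψ packaging signal with an adjoining gag fragment, the Rev response element for Rev-dependent nuclear export of the genomic RNA, the cPPT/CTS element that aids nuclear import, and a ΔU3 self-inactivating 3' LTR that silences LTR promoter activity after integration. Short nef, Rev, lacI, lac promoter/operator and SV40 fragments flagged by the annotation are backbone remnants rather than functional cassettes.

Between the cPPT and the 3' LTR, the CMV immediate-early enhancer and promoter drive a single open reading frame made of an N-terminal HA epitope followed by Streptococcus pyogenes Cas9. The HA tag is annotated only as a short fragment matching 3xHA, consistent with a single copy. The feature table identifies the coding sequence simply as cas9, and the nuclease-dead status comes from the catalogue entry, which does not list the inactivating mutations. The insert sits between retained AgeI and NotI sites and is followed by a WPRE, which enhances transcript stability and expression. No mammalian selection marker or fluorescent reporter is annotated, and no guide RNA cassette is present, so guides must be supplied separately. The associated publication concerns live imaging of genomic loci with a split-fluorophore CRISPR system, which suggests a role for this HA-dCas9 construct as a DNA-binding component or control in that system, although the record does not state one.
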