Features (pLannotate 1.2.2; 24 found; start..end, strand, type, name):
    377..634     +  LTR            5' LTR (truncated): truncated 5' long terminal repeat (LTR) from HIV-1
    681..806     +  misc_feature   HIV-1 Ψ: packaging signal of human immunodeficiency virus type 1
    790..1128    +  CDS            HIV-1 gag (fragment): gag protein from human immunodeficiency virus 1; gag
   1303..1536    +  misc_feature   RRE: The Rev response element (RRE) of HIV-1 allows for Rev-dependent mRNA export from the nucleus to the cytoplasm.
   1913..2013    +  CDS            Rev (fragment): human immunodeficiency virus 1 (HIV-1) Rev protein; rev; enhances nuclear export of unspliced and incompletely spliced viral mRNAs
   2058..2175    +  misc_feature   cPPT/CTS: central polypurine tract and central termination sequence of HIV-1
   2238..2617    +  enhancer       CMV enhancer: human cytomegalovirus immediate early enhancer
   2618..2821    +  promoter       CMV promoter: human cytomegalovirus (CMV) immediate early promoter
   2849..2875    +  CDS            3xHA (fragment): three tandem HA epitope tags
   2903..7003    +  CDS            cas9: CAS9_STRP1 - Also known as csn1 From Streptococcus pyogenes serotype M1.
   7082..7670    +  misc_feature   WPRE: woodchuck hepatitis virus posttranscriptional regulatory element
   7678..7743    +  CDS            nef (fragment): NEF_HV1Z2 - Experimental evidence at protein level: Swiss-Prot protein existence level 1. Extracellular Nef protein targets CD4(+) T-lymphocytes for apoptosis by interacting with CXCR4 surface receptors. From Human immunodeficiency virus type 1 group M subtype D (isolate Z2/CDC-Z34) (HIV-1).
   7745..7978    +  LTR            3' LTR (ΔU3): self-inactivating 3' long terminal repeat (LTR) from HIV-1
   8183..8287    +  promoter       AmpR promoter: bla
   8288..9148    +  CDS            AmpR: β-lactamase; bla; confers resistance to ampicillin, carbenicillin, and related antibiotics
   9319..9907    +  rep_origin     ori: high-copy-number ColE1/pMB1/pBR322/pUC origin of replication
  10090..10144   +  CDS            lacI (fragment): lac repressor; lacI; The lac repressor binds to the lac operator to inhibit transcription in E. coli. This inhibition can be relieved by adding lactose or isopropyl-β-D-thiogalactopyranoside (IPTG).
  10150..10243   +  rep_origin     SV40 ori (fragment): SV40 origin of replication
  10268..10305   +  CDS            lacI (fragment): lac repressor; lacI; The lac repressor binds to the lac operator to inhibit transcription in E. coli. This inhibition can be relieved by adding lactose or isopropyl-β-D-thiogalactopyranoside (IPTG).
  10318..10339   +  protein_bind   CAP binding site: CAP binding activates transcription in the presence of cAMP. E. coli catabolite activator protein
  10354..10384   +  promoter       lac promoter: promoter for the E. coli lac operon
  10388..10410   +  protein_bind   lac operator (fragment): The lac repressor binds to the lac operator to inhibit transcription in E. coli. This inhibition can be relieved by adding lactose or isopropyl-β-D-thiogalactopyranoside (IPTG). lac repressor encoded by lacI
  10442..10525   +  polyA_signal   SV40 poly(A) signal (fragment): SV40 polyadenylation signal
  10692..329     +  CDS            nef (fragment) (across the origin): NEF_HV1BR - Experimental evidence at protein level: Swiss-Prot protein existence level 1. Extracellular Nef protein targets CD4(+) T-lymphocytes for apoptosis by interacting with CXCR4 surface receptors (PubMed:14990729). From Human immunodeficiency virus type 1 group M subtype B (isolate BRU/LAI) (HIV-1).
>Addgene plasmid #173173 | pM80 | addgene full sequence | sequence record 341545 | Addgene NGS Result
TGGAAGGGCTAATTCACTCCCAAAGAAGACAAGATATCCTTGATCTGTGGATCTACCACACACAAGGCTA
CTTCCCTGATTAGCAGAACTACACACCAGGGCCAGGGGTCAGATATCCACTGACCTTTGGATGGTGCTAC
AAGCTAGTACCAGTTGAGCCAGATAAGGTAGAAGAGGCCAATAAAGGAGAGAACACCAGCTTGTTACACC
CTGTGAGCCTGCATGGGATGGATGACCCGGAGAGAGAAGTGTTAGAGTGGAGGTTTGACAGCCGCCTAGC
ATTTCATCACGTGGCCCGAGAGCTGCATCCGGAGTACTTCAAGAACTGCTGATATCGAGCTTGCTACAAG
GGACTTTCCGCTGGGGACTTTCCAGGGAGGCGTGGCCTGGGCGGGACTGGGGAGTGGCGAGCCCTCAGAT
CCTGCATATAAGCAGCTGCTTTTTGCCTGTACTGGGTCTCTCTGGTTAGACCAGATCTGAGCCTGGGAGC
TCTCTGGCTAACTAGGGAACCCACTGCTTAAGCCTCAATAAAGCTTGCCTTGAGTGCTTCAAGTAGTGTG
TGCCCGTCTGTTGTGTGACTCTGGTAACTAGAGATCCCTCAGACCCTTTTAGTCAGTGTGGAAAATCTCT
AGCAGTGGCGCCCGAACAGGGACTTGAAAGCGAAAGGGAAACCAGAGGAGCTCTCTCGACGCAGGACTCG
GCTTGCTGAAGCGCGCACGGCAAGAGGCGAGGGGCGGCGACTGGTGAGTACGCCAAAAATTTTGACTAGC
GGAGGCTAGAAGGAGAGAGATGGGTGCGAGAGCGTCAGTATTAAGCGGGGGAGAATTAGATCGCGATGGG
AAAAAATTCGGTTAAGGCCAGGGGGAAAGAAAAAATATAAATTAAAACATATAGTATGGGCAAGCAGGGA
GCTAGAACGATTCGCAGTTAATCCTGGCCTGTTAGAAACATCAGAAGGCTGTAGACAAATACTGGGACAG
CTACAACCATCCCTTCAGACAGGATCAGAAGAACTTAGATCATTATATAATACAGTAGCAACCCTCTATT
GTGTGCATCAAAGGATAGAGATAAAAGACACCAAGGAAGCTTTAGACAAGATAGAGGAAGAGCAAAACAA
AAGTAAGACCACCGCACAGCAAGCGGCCGGCCGCTGATCTTCAGACCTGGAGGAGGAGATATGAGGGACA
ATTGGAGAAGTGAATTATATAAATATAAAGTAGTAAAAATTGAACCATTAGGAGTAGCACCCACCAAGGC
AAAGAGAAGAGTGGTGCAGAGAGAAAAAAGAGCAGTGGGAATAGGAGCTTTGTTCCTTGGGTTCTTGGGA
GCAGCAGGAAGCACTATGGGCGCAGCGTCAATGACGCTGACGGTACAGGCCAGACAATTATTGTCTGGTA
TAGTGCAGCAGCAGAACAATTTGCTGAGGGCTATTGAGGCGCAACAGCATCTGTTGCAACTCACAGTCTG
GGGCATCAAGCAGCTCCAGGCAAGAATCCTGGCTGTGGAAAGATACCTAAAGGATCAACAGCTCCTGGGG
ATTTGGGGTTGCTCTGGAAAACTCATTTGCACCACTGCTGTGCCTTGGAATGCTAGTTGGAGTAATAAAT
CTCTGGAACAGATTTGGAATCACACGACCTGGATGGAGTGGGACAGAGAAATTAACAATTACACAAGCTT
AATACACTCCTTAATTGAAGAATCGCAAAACCAGCAAGAAAAGAATGAACAAGAATTATTGGAATTAGAT
AAATGGGCAAGTTTGTGGAATTGGTTTAACATAACAAATTGGCTGTGGTATATAAAATTATTCATAATGA
TAGTAGGAGGCTTGGTAGGTTTAAGAATAGTTTTTGCTGTACTTTCTATAGTGAATAGAGTTAGGCAGGG
ATATTCACCATTATCGTTTCAGACCCACCTCCCAACCCCGAGGGGACCCGACAGGCCCGAAGGAATAGAA
GAAGAAGGTGGAGAGAGAGACAGAGACAGATCCATTCGATTAGTGAACGGATCTCGACGGTATCGCCGAA
TTGACAAATGGCAGTATTCATCCACAATTTTAAAAGAAAAGGGGGGATTGGGGGGTACAGTGCAGGGGAA
AGAATAGTAGACATAATAGCAACAGACATACAAACTAAAGAATTACAAAAACAAATTACAAAAATTCAAA
ATTTTCGGGTTTATTACAGGGACAGCAGAGATCCAGTTTGGACTAGCGATGCTAGACTCGAGGCGTTGAC
ATTGATTATTGACTAGTTATTAATAGTAATCAATTACGGGGTCATTAGTTCATAGCCCATATATGGAGTT
CCGCGTTACATAACTTACGGTAAATGGCCCGCCTGGCTGACCGCCCAACGACCCCCGCCCATTGACGTCA
ATAATGACGTATGTTCCCATAGTAACGCCAATAGGGACTTTCCATTGACGTCAATGGGTGGAGTATTTAC
GGTAAACTGCCCACTTGGCAGTACATCAAGTGTATCATATGCCAAGTACGCCCCCTATTGACGTCAATGA
CGGTAAATGGCCCGCCTGGCATTATGCCCAGTACATGACCTTATGGGACTTTCCTACTTGGCAGTACATC
TACGTATTAGTCATCGCTATTACCATGGTGATGCGGTTTTGGCAGTACATCAATGGGCGTGGATAGCGGT
TTGACTCACGGGGATTTCCAAGTCTCCACCCCATTGACGTCAATGGGAGTTTGTTTTGGCACCAAAATCA
ACGGGACTTTCCAAAATGTCGTAACAACTCCGCCCCATTGACGCAAATGGGCGGTAGGCGTGTACGGTGG
GAGGTCTATATAAGCAGAGCTCTCTGGCTAACTACCGGTGCCACCATGTACCCATACGATGTTCCAGATT
ACGCTGCTAGCCCCAAAAAGAAGAGGAAAGTGGACAAGAAGTATTCTATCGGACTGGCCATCGGGACTAA
TAGCGTCGGGTGGGCCGTGATCACTGACGAGTACAAGGTGCCCTCTAAGAAGTTCAAGGTGCTCGGGAAC
ACCGACCGGCATTCCATCAAGAAAAATCTGATCGGAGCTCTCCTCTTTGATTCAGGGGAGACCGCTGAAG
CAACCCGCCTCAAGCGGACTGCTAGACGGCGGTACACCAGGAGGAAGAACCGGATTTGTTACCTTCAAGA
GATATTCTCCAACGAAATGGCAAAGGTCGACGACAGCTTCTTCCATAGGCTGGAAGAATCATTCCTCGTG
GAAGAGGATAAGAAGCATGAACGGCATCCCATCTTCGGTAATATCGTCGACGAGGTGGCCTATCACGAGA
AATACCCAACCATCTACCATCTTCGCAAAAAGCTGGTGGACTCAACCGACAAGGCAGACCTCCGGCTTAT
CTACCTGGCCCTGGCCCACATGATCAAGTTCAGAGGCCACTTCCTGATCGAGGGCGACCTCAATCCTGAC
AATAGCGATGTGGATAAACTGTTCATCCAGCTGGTGCAGACTTACAACCAGCTCTTTGAAGAGAACCCCA
TCAATGCAAGCGGAGTCGATGCCAAGGCCATTCTGTCAGCCCGGCTGTCAAAGAGCCGCAGACTTGAGAA
TCTTATCGCTCAGCTGCCGGGTGAAAAGAAAAATGGACTGTTCGGGAACCTGATTGCTCTTTCACTTGGG
CTGACTCCCAATTTCAAGTCTAATTTCGACCTGGCAGAGGATGCCAAGCTGCAACTGTCCAAGGACACCT
ATGATGACGATCTCGACAACCTCCTGGCCCAGATCGGTGACCAATACGCCGACCTTTTCCTTGCTGCTAA
GAATCTTTCTGACGCCATCCTGCTGTCTGACATTCTCCGCGTGAACACTGAAATCACCAAGGCCCCTCTT
TCAGCTTCAATGATTAAGCGGTATGATGAGCACCACCAGGACCTGACCCTGCTTAAGGCACTCGTCCGGC
AGCAGCTTCCGGAGAAGTACAAGGAAATCTTCTTTGACCAGTCAAAGAATGGATACGCCGGCTACATCGA
CGGAGGTGCCTCCCAAGAGGAATTTTATAAGTTTATCAAACCTATCCTTGAGAAGATGGACGGCACCGAA
GAGCTCCTCGTGAAACTGAATCGGGAGGATCTGCTGCGGAAGCAGCGCACTTTCGACAATGGGAGCATTC
CCCACCAGATCCATCTTGGGGAGCTTCACGCCATCCTTCGGCGCCAAGAGGACTTCTACCCCTTTCTTAA
GGACAACAGGGAGAAGATTGAGAAAATTCTCACTTTCCGCATCCCCTACTACGTGGGACCCCTCGCCAGA
GGAAATAGCCGGTTTGCTTGGATGACCAGAAAGTCAGAAGAAACTATCACTCCCTGGAACTTCGAAGAGG
TGGTGGACAAGGGAGCCAGCGCTCAGTCATTCATCGAACGGATGACTAACTTCGATAAGAACCTCCCCAA
TGAGAAGGTCCTGCCGAAACATTCCCTGCTCTACGAGTACTTTACCGTGTACAACGAGCTGACCAAGGTG
AAATATGTCACCGAAGGGATGAGGAAGCCCGCATTCCTGTCAGGCGAACAAAAGAAGGCAATTGTGGACC
TTCTGTTCAAGACCAATAGAAAGGTGACCGTGAAGCAGCTGAAGGAGGACTATTTCAAGAAAATTGAATG
CTTCGACTCTGTGGAGATTAGCGGGGTCGAAGATCGGTTCAACGCAAGCCTGGGTACCTACCATGATCTG
CTTAAGATCATCAAGGACAAGGATTTTCTGGACAATGAGGAGAACGAGGACATCCTTGAGGACATTGTCC
TGACTCTCACTCTGTTCGAGGACCGGGAAATGATCGAGGAGAGGCTTAAGACCTACGCCCATCTGTTCGA
CGATAAAGTGATGAAGCAACTTAAACGGAGAAGATATACCGGATGGGGACGCCTTAGCCGCAAACTCATC
AACGGAATCCGGGACAAACAGAGCGGAAAGACCATTCTTGATTTCCTTAAGAGCGACGGATTCGCTAATC
GCAACTTCATGCAACTTATCCATGATGATTCCCTGACCTTTAAGGAGGACATCCAGAAGGCCCAAGTGTC
TGGACAAGGTGACTCACTGCACGAGCATATCGCAAATCTGGCTGGTTCACCCGCTATTAAGAAGGGTATT
CTCCAGACCGTGAAAGTCGTGGACGAGCTGGTCAAGGTGATGGGTCGCCATAAACCAGAGAACATTGTCA
TCGAGATGGCCAGGGAAAACCAGACTACCCAGAAGGGACAGAAGAACAGCAGGGAGCGGATGAAAAGAAT
TGAGGAAGGGATTAAGGAGCTCGGGTCACAGATCCTTAAAGAGCACCCGGTGGAAAACACCCAGCTTCAG
AATGAGAAGCTCTATCTGTACTACCTTCAAAATGGACGCGATATGTATGTGGACCAAGAGCTTGATATCA
ACAGGCTCTCAGACTACGACGTGGACGCCATCGTCCCTCAGAGCTTCCTCAAAGACGACTCAATTGACAA
TAAGGTGCTGACTCGCTCAGACAAGAACCGGGGAAAGTCAGATAACGTGCCCTCAGAGGAAGTCGTGAAA
AAGATGAAGAACTATTGGCGCCAGCTTCTGAACGCAAAGCTGATCACTCAGCGGAAGTTCGACAATCTCA
CTAAGGCTGAGAGGGGCGGACTGAGCGAACTGGACAAAGCAGGATTCATTAAACGGCAACTTGTGGAGAC
TCGGCAGATTACTAAACATGTCGCCCAAATCCTTGACTCACGCATGAATACCAAGTACGACGAAAACGAC
AAACTTATCCGCGAGGTGAAGGTGATTACCCTGAAGTCCAAGCTGGTCAGCGATTTCAGAAAGGACTTTC
AATTCTACAAAGTGCGGGAGATCAATAACTATCATCATGCTCATGACGCATATCTGAATGCCGTGGTGGG
AACCGCCCTGATCAAGAAGTACCCAAAGCTGGAAAGCGAGTTCGTGTACGGAGACTACAAGGTCTACGAC
GTGCGCAAGATGATTGCCAAATCTGAGCAGGAGATCGGAAAGGCCACCGCAAAGTACTTCTTCTACAGCA
ACATCATGAATTTCTTCAAGACCGAAATCACCCTTGCAAACGGTGAGATCCGGAAGAGGCCGCTCATCGA
GACTAATGGGGAGACTGGCGAAATCGTGTGGGACAAGGGCAGAGATTTCGCTACCGTGCGCAAAGTGCTT
TCTATGCCTCAAGTGAACATCGTGAAGAAAACCGAGGTGCAAACCGGAGGCTTTTCTAAGGAATCAATCC
TCCCCAAGCGCAACTCCGACAAGCTCATTGCAAGGAAGAAGGATTGGGACCCTAAGAAGTACGGCGGATT
CGATTCACCAACTGTGGCTTATTCTGTCCTGGTCGTGGCTAAGGTGGAAAAAGGAAAGTCTAAGAAGCTC
AAGAGCGTGAAGGAACTGCTGGGTATCACCATTATGGAGCGCAGCTCCTTCGAGAAGAACCCAATTGACT
TTCTCGAAGCCAAAGGTTACAAGGAAGTCAAGAAGGACCTTATCATCAAGCTCCCAAAGTATAGCCTGTT
CGAACTGGAGAATGGGCGGAAGCGGATGCTCGCCTCCGCTGGCGAACTTCAGAAGGGTAATGAGCTGGCT
CTCCCCTCCAAGTACGTGAATTTCCTCTACCTTGCAAGCCATTACGAGAAGCTGAAGGGGAGCCCCGAGG
ACAACGAGCAAAAGCAACTGTTTGTGGAGCAGCATAAGCATTATCTGGACGAGATCATTGAGCAGATTTC
CGAGTTTTCTAAACGCGTCATTCTCGCTGATGCCAACCTCGATAAAGTCCTTAGCGCATACAATAAGCAC
AGAGACAAACCAATTCGGGAGCAGGCTGAGAATATCATCCACCTGTTCACCCTCACCAATCTTGGTGCCC
CTGCCGCATTCAAGTACTTCGACACCACCATCGACCGGAAACGCTATACCTCCACCAAAGAAGTGCTGGA
CGCCACCCTCATCCACCAGAGCATCACCGGACTTTACGAAACTCGGATTGACCTCTCACAGCTCGGAGGG
GATGAGGGAGCTCCCAAGAAAAAGCGCAAGGTAGGTAGTTCCTAAGCGGCCGCTCTGGCTCTCGAGTAGG
GTAATCTAGATAATCAACCTCTGGATTACAAAATTTGTGAAAGATTGACTGGTATTCTTAACTATGTTGC
TCCTTTTACGCTATGTGGATACGCTGCTTTAATGCCTTTGTATCATGCTATTGCTTCCCGTATGGCTTTC
ATTTTCTCCTCCTTGTATAAATCCTGGTTGCTGTCTCTTTATGAGGAGTTGTGGCCCGTTGTCAGGCAAC
GTGGCGTGGTGTGCACTGTGTTTGCTGACGCAACCCCCACTGGTTGGGGCATTGCCACCACCTGTCAGCT
CCTTTCCGGGACTTTCGCTTTCCCCCTCCCTATTGCCACGGCGGAACTCATCGCCGCCTGCCTTGCCCGC
TGCTGGACAGGGGCTCGGCTGTTGGGCACTGACAATTCCGTGGTGTTGTCGGGGAAATCATCGTCCTTTC
CTTGGCTGCTCGCCTGTGTTGCCACCTGGATTCTGCGCGGGACGTCCTTCTGCTACGTCCCTTCGGCCCT
CAATCCAGCGGACCTTCCTTCCCGCGGCCTGCTGCCGGCTCTGCGGCCTCTTCCGCGTCTTCGCCTTCGC
CCTCAGACGAGTCGGATCTCCCTTTGGGCCGCCTCCCCGCCTGAGATCCTTTAAGACCAATGACTTACAA
GGCAGCTGTAGATCTTAGCCACTTTTTAAAAGAAAAGGGGGGACTGGAAGGGCTAATTCACTCCCAACGA
AGACAAGATCTGCTTTTTGCTTGTACTGGGTCTCTCTGGTTAGACCAGATCTGAGCCTGGGAGCTCTCTG
GCTAACTAGGGAACCCACTGCTTAAGCCTCAATAAAGCTTGCCTTGAGTGCTTCAAGTAGTGTGTGCCCG
TCTGTTGTGTGACTCTGGTAACTAGAGATCCCTCAGACCCTTTTAGTCAGTGTGGAAAATCTCTAGCAGT
AGTAGTTCATGTCATCTTATTATTCAGTATTTATAACTTGCAAAGAAATGAATATCAGAGAGTGAGAGGC
CCGGGTTAATTAAGGAAAGGGCTAGATCATTCTTGAAGACGAAAGGGCCTCGTGATACGCCTATTTTTAT
AGGTTAATGTCATGATAATAATGGTTTCTTAGACGTCAGGTGGCACTTTTCGGGGAAATGTGCGCGGAAC
CCCTATTTGTTTATTTTTCTAAATACATTCAAATATGTATCCGCTCATGAGACAATAACCCTGATAAATG
CTTCAATAATATTGAAAAAGGAAGAGTATGAGTATTCAACATTTCCGTGTCGCCCTTATTCCCTTTTTTG
CGGCATTTTGCCTTCCTGTTTTTGCTCACCCAGAAACGCTGGTGAAAGTAAAAGATGCTGAAGATCAGTT
GGGTGCACGAGTGGGTTACATCGAACTGGATCTCAACAGCGGTAAGATCCTTGAGAGTTTTCGCCCCGAA
GAACGTTTTCCAATGATGAGCACTTTTAAAGTTCTGCTATGTGGCGCGGTATTATCCCGTGTTGACGCCG
GGCAAGAGCAACTCGGTCGCCGCATACACTATTCTCAGAATGACTTGGTTGAGTACTCACCAGTCACAGA
AAAGCATCTTACGGATGGCATGACAGTAAGAGAATTATGCAGTGCTGCCATAACCATGAGTGATAACACT
GCGGCCAACTTACTTCTGACAACGATCGGAGGACCGAAGGAGCTAACCGCTTTTTTGCACAACATGGGGG
ATCATGTAACTCGCCTTGATCGTTGGGAACCGGAGCTGAATGAAGCCATACCAAACGACGAGCGTGACAC
CACGATGCCTGTAGCAATGGCAACAACGTTGCGCAAACTATTAACTGGCGAACTACTTACTCTAGCTTCC
CGGCAACAATTAATAGACTGGATGGAGGCGGATAAAGTTGCAGGACCACTTCTGCGCTCGGCCCTTCCGG
CTGGCTGGTTTATTGCTGATAAATCTGGAGCCGGTGAGCGTGGGTCTCGCGGTATCATTGCAGCACTGGG
GCCAGATGGTAAGCCCTCCCGTATCGTAGTTATCTACACGACGGGGAGTCAGGCAACTATGGATGAACGA
AATAGACAGATCGCTGAGATAGGTGCCTCACTGATTAAGCATTGGTAACTGTCAGACCAAGTTTACTCAT
ATATACTTTAGATTGATTTAAAACTTCATTTTTAATTTAAAAGGATCTAGGTGAAGATCCTTTTTGATAA
TCTCATGACCAAAATCCCTTAACGTGAGTTTTCGTTCCACTGAGCGTCAGACCCCGTAGAAAAGATCAAA
GGATCTTCTTGAGATCCTTTTTTTCTGCGCGTAATCTGCTGCTTGCAAACAAAAAAACCACCGCTACCAG
CGGTGGTTTGTTTGCCGGATCAAGAGCTACCAACTCTTTTTCCGAAGGTAACTGGCTTCAGCAGAGCGCA
GATACCAAATACTGTTCTTCTAGTGTAGCCGTAGTTAGGCCACCACTTCAAGAACTCTGTAGCACCGCCT
ACATACCTCGCTCTGCTAATCCTGTTACCAGTGGCTGCTGCCAGTGGCGATAAGTCGTGTCTTACCGGGT
TGGACTCAAGACGATAGTTACCGGATAAGGCGCAGCGGTCGGGCTGAACGGGGGGTTCGTGCACACAGCC
CAGCTTGGAGCGAACGACCTACACCGAACTGAGATACCTACAGCGTGAGCTATGAGAAAGCGCCACGCTT
CCCGAAGGGAGAAAGGCGGACAGGTATCCGGTAAGCGGCAGGGTCGGAACAGGAGAGCGCACGAGGGAGC
TTCCAGGGGGAAACGCCTGGTATCTTTATAGTCCTGTCGGGTTTCGCCACCTCTGACTTGAGCGTCGATT
TTTGTGATGCTCGTCAGGGGGGCGGAGCCTATGGAAAAACGCCAGCAACGCGGCCTTTTTACGGTTCCTG
GCCTTTTGCTGGCCTTTTGCTCACATGTTCTTTCCTGCGTTATCCCCTGATTCTGTGGATAACCGTATTA
CCGCCTTTGAGTGAGCTGATACCGCTCGCCGCAGCCGAACGACCGAGCGCAGCGAGTCAGTGAGCGAGGA
AGCGGAAGAGCGCCCAATACGCAAACCGCCTCTCCCCGCGCGTTGGCCGATTCATTAATGCAGCAAGCTC
ATGGCTGACTAATTTTTTTTATTTATGCAGAGGCCGAGGCCGCCTCGGCCTCTGAGCTATTCCAGAAGTA
GTGAGGAGGCTTTTTTGGAGGCCTAGGCTTTTGCAAAAAGCTCCCCGTGGCACGACAGGTTTCCCGACTG
GAAAGCGGGCAGTGAGCGCAACGCAATTAATGTGAGTTAGCTCACTCATTAGGCACCCCAGGCTTTACAC
TTTATGCTTCCGGCTCGTATGTTGTGTGGAATTGTGAGCGGATAACAATTTCACACAGGAAACAGCTATG
ACATGATTACGAATTTCACAAATAAAGCATTTTTTTCACTGCATTCTAGTTGTGGTTTGTCCAAACTCAT
CAATGTATCTTATCATGTCTGGATCAACTGGATAACTCAAGCTAACCAAAATCATCCCAAACTTCCCACC
CCATACCCTATTACCACTGCCAATTACCTGTGGTTTCATTTACTCTAAACCTGTGATTCCTCTGAATTAT
TTTCATTTTAAAGAAATTGTATTTGTTAAATATGTACTACAAACTTAGTAGT
